Addgene plasmid #25247: L3MBTL1 (2PQW)
Purpose: Bacterial expression for structure determination; may not be full ORF
Depositing lab: Cheryl Arrowsmith. Depositing organization: University of Toronto.
Backbone
  Vector backbone: pET28-MHL
  Backbone manufacturer: SGC
  Backbone size w/o insert (bp): 7325
  Vector type: Bacterial Expression
Growth in bacteria
  Bacterial resistance: Kanamycin, 50 μg/mL
  Growth temperature: 37°C
  Growth strain: DH5alpha
  Copy number: High Copy
Gene/Insert
  Gene/Insert name: L3MBTL1-12 (alt names: PDB: 2PQW; L3MBTL1)
  Species: H. sapiens (human)
  Insert size (bp): 993
  Entrez Gene: L3MBTL1 (a.k.a. H-L(3)MBT, L3MBTL, ZC2HC3, dJ138B7.3)
  Tag / fusion protein: His (N terminal on insert)
  Cloning method: Restriction Enzyme
  Sequencing primers: 5′ T7; 3′ T7-term
Terms and licenses: Academic/Nonprofit Terms; Industry Terms: Not Available to Industry
Depositor comments: PDB: 2PQW. http://www.thesgc.org/structures/2PQW/
How to cite: L3MBTL1 (2PQW) was a gift from Cheryl Arrowsmith (Addgene plasmid # 25247 ; http://n2t.net/addgene:25247 ; RRID:Addgene_25247)
