[The description below was written by a language model from this plasmid's Addgene catalogue record.]
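Description:
L3MBTL1 (2PQW) is a bacterial expression plasmid built on the pET28-MHL backbone, a structural-genomics derivative of the pET28 family. It carries a 993 bp fragment of human L3MBTL1 (also known as H-L(3)MBT, L3MBTL or ZC2HC3), designated L3MBTL1-12, inserted by restriction enzyme cloning into a backbone recorded as 7325 bp without the insert. The plasmid is selected with kanamycin, is listed as high copy, and is maintained in a standard cloning strain. No feature table accompanies the record, so the origin of replication and the exact layout of the expression cassette are not itemised.

The insert is fused to an N-terminal His tag, which allows the recombinant protein to be purified by immobilised metal affinity chromatography. The promoter is not explicitly stated, but the listed sequencing primers (T7 forward and T7 terminator reverse) are consistent with the insert lying between a T7 promoter and T7 terminator, as is usual for pET-type vectors. In such vectors transcription depends on T7 RNA polymerase supplied by a suitable expression host.

The stated purpose is production of protein in bacteria for structure determination, and the construct is linked to the PDB entry 2PQW. The record cautions that the insert may not be the full open reading frame. The modest insert size fits a truncated, domain-level construct chosen for crystallography, although the exact residue boundaries are not given. It is therefore best regarded as a source of a defined, His-tagged L3MBTL1 fragment for structural and biochemical work rather than as a full-length expression clone.
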