>Addgene plasmid #25247 | L3MBTL1 (2PQW) | depositor partial sequence | sequence record 11721 | Author sequence
GGTGAGAAGAAGGAATGCTGGTCGTGGGAGTCCTACCTAGAGGAGCAGAAGGCCATTACTGCTCCAGTCA
GCCTCTTCCAGGACTCCCAGGCAGTCACTCACAACAAGAATGGCTTCAAACTGGGCATGAAGTTGGAAGG
CATTGACCCTCAACACCCGTCCATGTACTTCATCCTCACCGTGGCTGAGGTATGTGGCTATCGCCTACGC
CTGCACTTTGATGGGTATTCTGAGTGCCATGACTTCTGGGTCAATGCCAACTCCCCTGACATTCACCCTG
CTGGCTGGTTCGAGAAGACGGGCCACAAGCTGCAGCCTCCCAAAGGTTACAAGGAGGAGGAGTTCAGCTG
GAGCCAGTACCTGCGCAGCACAAGAGCTCAGGCTGCCCCCAAGCACCTGTTTGTGAGCCAGAGCCACAGT
CCCCCACCCCTGGGCTTCCAGGTGGGCATGAAGCTGGAGGCTGTTGACCGCATGAACCCGTCCCTTGTCT
GCGTGGCCAGTGTGACCGATGTGGTGGACAGCCGCTTCCTGGTGCACTTTGACAACTGGGATGATACTTA
TGACTACTGGTGTGATCCCAGCAGCCCCTACATCCACCCAGTGGGCTGGTGCCAGAAGCAAGGAAAGCCC
CTCACCCCTCCACAAGACTACCCAGACCCTGATAACTTCTGTTGGGAGAAATATCTGGAAGAAACTGGGG
CCTCTGCTGTCCCCACCTGGGCCTTCAAGGTGCGACCCCCTCACAGCTTCCTGGTCAATATGAAGCTGGA
GGCTGTGGACCGCAGGAACCCAGCCCTGATTCGCGTGGCCAGCGTGGAGGATGTGGAGGACCATCGGATA
AAGATCCACTTTGATGGCTGGAGTCATGGCTATGATTTCTGGATCGACGCTGACCACCCAGACATCCACC
CTGCCGGCTGGTGCTCCAAGACAGGACATCCCCTGCAGCCTCCTCTCGGACCCAGAGAGCCCAGCTCTGC
CTCCCCTGGGGGC
