>Addgene plasmid #25247 | L3MBTL1 (2PQW) | addgene partial sequence | sequence record 31327 | 25247 with T7
AATTCCCTCTGAATATTTTGTTTACTTTAAGAAGGAGATATACCATGCATCATCATCATCATCACAGCAG
CGGCAGAGAAAACTTGTATTTCCAGGGCGGTGAGAAGAAGGAATGCTGGTCGTGGGAGTCCTACCTAGAG
GAGCAGAAGGCCATTACTGCTCCAGTCAGCCTCTTCCAGGACTCCCAGGCAGTCACTCACAACAAGAATG
GCTTCAAACTGGGCATGAAGTTGGAAGGCATTGACCCTCAACACCCGTCCATGTACTTCATCCTCACCGT
GGCTGAGGTATGTGGCTATCGCCTACGCCTGCACTTTGATGGGTATTCTGAGTGCCATGACTTCTGGGTC
AATGCCAACTCCCCTGACATTCACCCTGCTGGCTGGTTCGAGAAGACGGGCCACAAGCTGCAGCCTCCCA
AAGGTTACAAGGAGGAGGAGTTCAGCTGGAGCCAGTACCTGCGCAGCACAAGAGCTCAGGCTGCCCCCAA
GCACCTGTTTGTGAGCCAGAGCCACAGTCCCCCACCCCTGGGCTTCCAGGTGGGCATGAAGCTGGAGGCT
GTTGACCGCATGAACCCGTCCCTTGTCTGCGTGGCCAGTGTGACCGATGTGGTGGACAGCCGCTTCCTGG
TGCACTTTGACAACTGGGATGATACTTATGACTACTGGTGTGATCCCAGCAGCCCCTACATCCACCCAGT
GGGCTGGTGCCAGAAGCAAGGAAAGCCCCTCACCCCTCCACAAGACTACCCAGACCCTGATAACTTCTGT
TGGGAGAAATATCTGGAAGAAACTGGGGCCTCTGCTGTCCCCACCTGGGCCTTCAAGGTGCGACCCCCTC
ACAGCTTCCTGGTCAATATGAAGCTGGAGGCTGTGGACCGCA
