>Addgene plasmid #25247 | L3MBTL1 (2PQW) | addgene partial sequence | sequence record 46763 | T7-term
ACTCTTTGGGCTTGTAGCAGCCGGATCTCAGTGGTGGTGGTGGTGGTGCTCGAGTGCGGCCGCAAGCTTC
GTCATCAGCCCCCAGGGGAGGCAGAGCTGGGCTCTCTGGGTCCGAGAGGAGGCTGCAGGGGATGTCCTGT
CTTGGAGCACCAGCCGGCAGGGTGGATGTCTGGGTGGTCAGCGTCGATCCAGAAATCATAGCCATGACTC
CAGCCATCAAAGTGGATCTTTATCCGATGGTCCTCCACATCCTCCACGCTGGCCACGCGAATCAGGGCTG
GGTTCCTGCGGTCCACAGCCTCCAGCTTCATATTGACCAGGAAGCTGTGAGGGGGTCGCACCTTGAAGGC
CCAGGTGGGGACAGCAGAGGCCCCAGTTTCTTCCAGATATTTCTCCCAACAGAAGTTATCAGGGTCTGGG
TAGTCTTGTGGAGGGGTGAGGGGCTTTCCTTGCTTCTGGCACCAGCCCACTGGGTGGATGTAGGGGCTGC
TGGGATCACACCAGTAGTCATAAGTATCATCCCAGTTGTCAAAGTGCACCAGGAAGCGGCTGTCCACCAC
ATCGGTCACACTGGCCACGCAGACAAGGGACGGGTTCATGCGGTCAACAGCCTCCAGCTTCATGCCCACC
TGGAAGCCCAGGGGTGGGGGACTGTGGCTCTGGCTCACAAACAGGTGCTTGGGGGCAGCCTGAGCTCTTG
TGCTGCGCAGGTACTGGCTCCAGCTGAACTCCTCCTCCTTGTAACCTTTGGGA
